LOCUS       Exported 6336 bp ds-DNA circular SYN 12-MAY-2021
DEFINITION  TALEGreen-Telomere for In Vitro Translation.
ACCESSION   .
VERSION     .
KEYWORDS    pT7CFE1-TelR15-sfGFP
SOURCE      synthetic DNA construct
  ORGANISM  synthetic DNA construct
REFERENCE   1 (bases 1 to 6336)
  AUTHORS   Ma H, Reyes-Gutierrez P, Pederson T
  TITLE     Visualization of repetitive DNA sequences in human chromosomes with
            transcription activator-like effectors.
  JOURNAL   Proc Natl Acad Sci U S A. 2013 Dec 9.
  PUBMED    24324157
REFERENCE   2 (bases 1 to 6336)
  AUTHORS   .
  TITLE     Direct Submission
  JOURNAL   Exported May 12, 2021 from SnapGene Server 1.1.58
            http://www.snapgene.com
FEATURES             Location/Qualifiers
     source          1..6336
                     /organism="synthetic DNA construct"
                     /mol_type="other DNA"
     primer_bind     1..20
                     /label=T7
                     /note="T7 promoter, forward primer"
     promoter        1..19
                     /label=T7 promoter
                     /note="promoter for bacteriophage T7 RNA polymerase"
     misc_feature    70..531
                     /label=IRES
                     /note="internal ribosome entry site (IRES) of the
                     encephalomyocarditis virus (EMCV)"
     primer_bind     complement(126..143)
                     /label=IRES reverse
                     /note="IRES internal ribosome entry site, reverse primer.
                     Also called pCDH-rev"
     CDS             2582..3295
                     /codon_start=1
                     /product="GFP variant that folds robustly even when fused
                     to poorly folded proteins (Pedelacq et al., 2006)"
                     /label=superfolder GFP
                     /translation="MRKGEELFTGVVPILVELDGDVNGHKFSVRGEGEGDATNGKLTLK
                     FICTTGKLPVPWPTLVTTLTYGVQCFARYPDHMKQHDFFKSAMPEGYVQERTISFKDDG
                     TYKTRAEVKFEGDTLVNRIELKGIDFKEDGNILGHKLEYNFNSHNVYITADKQKNGIKA
                     NFKIRHNVEDGSVQLADHYQQNTPIGDGPVLLPDNHYLSTQSVLSKDPNEKRDHMVLLE
                     FVTAAGITHGMDELYK"
     CDS             3320..3337
                     /codon_start=1
                     /product="6xHis affinity tag"
                     /label=6xHis
                     /translation="HHHHHH"
     primer_bind     complement(3395..3413)
                     /label=T7 Term
                     /note="T7 terminator, reverse primer"
     terminator      3409..3456
                     /label=T7 terminator
                     /note="transcription terminator for bacteriophage T7 RNA
                     polymerase"
     primer_bind     complement(3485..3502)
                     /label=L4440
                     /note="L4440 vector, forward primer"
     rep_origin      complement(3656..4244)
                     /direction=LEFT
                     /label=ori
                     /note="high-copy-number ColE1/pMB1/pBR322/pUC origin of
                     replication"
     primer_bind     complement(3736..3755)
                     /label=pBR322ori-F
                     /note="pBR322 origin, forward primer"
     CDS             complement(4415..5275)
                     /codon_start=1
                     /gene="bla"
                     /product="beta-lactamase"
                     /label=AmpR
                     /note="confers resistance to ampicillin, carbenicillin, and
                     related antibiotics"
                     /translation="MSIQHFRVALIPFFAAFCLPVFAHPETLVKVKDAEDQLGARVGYI
                     ELDLNSGKILESFRPEERFPMMSTFKVLLCGAVLSRIDAGQEQLGRRIHYSQNDLVEYS
                     PVTEKHLTDGMTVRELCSAAITMSDNTAANLLLTTIGGPKELTAFLHNMGDHVTRLDRW
                     EPELNEAIPNDERDTTMPVAMATTLRKLLTGELLTLASRQQLIDWMEADKVAGPLLRSA
                     LPAGWFIADKSGAGERGSRGIIAALGPDGKPSRIVVIYTTGSQATMDERNRQIAEIGAS
                     LIKHW"
     primer_bind     5038..5057
                     /label=Amp-R
                     /note="Ampicillin resistance gene, reverse primer"
     promoter        complement(5276..5380)
                     /gene="bla"
                     /label=AmpR promoter
     primer_bind     5448..5466
                     /label=pBRforEco
                     /note="pBR322 vectors, upsteam of EcoRI site, forward
                     primer"
     primer_bind     complement(5504..5526)
                     /label=pGEX 3'
                     /note="pGEX vectors, reverse primer"
     primer_bind     5626..5645
                     /label=pRS-marker
                     /note="pRS vectors, use to sequence yeast selectable
                     marker"
     rep_origin      complement(5714..6169)
                     /direction=LEFT
                     /label=f1 ori
                     /note="f1 bacteriophage origin of replication; arrow
                     indicates direction of (+) strand synthesis"
     primer_bind     complement(5851..5872)
                     /label=F1ori-F
                     /note="F1 origin, forward primer"
     primer_bind     6063..6082
                     /label=F1ori-R
                     /note="F1 origin, reverse primer"
     primer_bind     6299..6321
                     /label=M13/pUC Forward
                     /note="In lacZ gene"
     primer_bind     6313..6330
                     /label=M13 Forward
                     /note="In lacZ gene. Also called M13-F20 or M13 (-21)
                     Forward"
     primer_bind     6314..6330
                     /label=M13 fwd
                     /note="common sequencing primer, one of multiple similar
                     variants"
ORIGIN
        1 taatacgact cactataggg cgaattaatt ccggttattt tccaccatat tgccgtcttt
       61 tggcaatgtg agggcccgga aacctggccc tgtcttcttg acgagcattc ctaggggtct
      121 ttcccctctc gccaaaggaa tgcaaggtct gttgaatgtc gtgaaggaag cagttcctct
      181 ggaagcttct tgaagacaaa caacgtctgt agcgaccctt tgcaggcagc ggaacccccc
      241 acctggcgac aggtgcctct gcggccaaaa gccacgtgta taagatacac ctgcaaaggc
      301 ggcacaaccc cagtgccacg ttgtgagttg gatagttgtg gaaagagtca aatggctcac
      361 ctcaagcgta ttcaacaagg ggctgaagga tgcccagaag gtaccccatt gtatgggatc
      421 tgatctgggg cctcggtgca catgctttac atgtgtttag tcgaggttaa aaaacgtcta
      481 ggccccccga accacgggga cgtggttttc ctttgaaaaa cacgatgata atatggccac
      541 cacccatatg ggatccggta tccacggagt cccagcagcc gtagatttga gaactttggg
      601 atattcacag cagcagcagg aaaagatcaa gcccaaagtg aggtcgacag tcgcgcagca
      661 tcacgaagcg ctggtgggtc atgggtttac acatgcccac atcgtagcct tgtcgcagca
      721 ccctgcagcc cttggcacgg tcgccgtcaa gtaccaggac atgattgcgg cgttgccgga
      781 agccacacat gaggcgatcg tcggtgtggg gaaacagtgg agcggagccc gagcgcttga
      841 ggccctgttg acggtcgcgg gagagctgag agggcctccc cttcagctgg acacgggcca
      901 gttgctgaag atcgcgaagc ggggaggagt cacggcggtc gaggcggtgc acgcgtggcg
      961 caatgcgctc acgggagcac ccctcaacct gaccccagag caggtcgtgg caattgcgag
     1021 caacatcggg ggaaagcagg cactcgaaac cgtccagagg ttgctgcctg tgctgtgcca
     1081 agcgcacgga cttacgccag agcaggtcgt ggcaattgcg agcaacatcg ggggaaagca
     1141 ggcactcgaa accgtccaga ggttgctgcc tgtgctgtgc caagcgcacg gactaacccc
     1201 agagcaggtc gtggcaattg cgagccatga cgggggaaag caggcactcg aaaccgtcca
     1261 gaggttgctg cctgtgctgt gccaagcgca cgggttgacc ccagagcagg tcgtggcaat
     1321 tgcgagccat gacgggggaa agcaggcact cgaaaccgtc cagaggttgc tgcctgtgct
     1381 gtgccaagcg cacggcctga ccccagagca ggtcgtggca attgcgagcc atgacggggg
     1441 aaagcaggca ctcgaaaccg tccagaggtt gctgcctgtg ctgtgccaag cgcacggact
     1501 gacaccagag caggtcgtgg caattgcgag caacggaggg ggaaagcagg cactcgaaac
     1561 cgtccagagg ttgctgcctg tgctgtgcca agcgcacgga cttacacccg aacaagtcgt
     1621 ggcaattgcg agcaacatcg ggggaaagca ggcactcgaa accgtccaga ggttgctgcc
     1681 tgtgctgtgc caagcgcacg gacttacgcc agagcaggtc gtggcaattg cgagcaacat
     1741 cgggggaaag caggcactcg aaaccgtcca gaggttgctg cctgtgctgt gccaagcgca
     1801 cggactaacc ccagagcagg tcgtggcaat tgcgagccat gacgggggaa agcaggcact
     1861 cgaaaccgtc cagaggttgc tgcctgtgct gtgccaagcg cacgggttga ccccagagca
     1921 ggtcgtggca attgcgagcc atgacggggg aaagcaggca ctcgaaaccg tccagaggtt
     1981 gctgcctgtg ctgtgccaag cgcacggcct gaccccagag caggtcgtgg caattgcgag
     2041 ccatgacggg ggaaagcagg cactcgaaac cgtccagagg ttgctgcctg tgctgtgcca
     2101 agcgcacgga ctgacaccag agcaggtcgt ggcaattgcg agcaacggag ggggaaagca
     2161 ggcactcgaa accgtccaga ggttgctgcc tgtgctgtgc caagcgcacg gcctcacccc
     2221 agagcaggtc gtggcaattg cgagcaacat cgggggaaag caggcactcg aaaccgtcca
     2281 gaggttgctg cctgtgctgt gccaagcgca cggactcacg cctgagcagg tagtggctat
     2341 tgcatccaac atcgggggca gacccgcact ggagtcaatc gtggcccagc tttcgaggcc
     2401 ggaccccgcg ctggccgcac tcactaatga tcatcttgta gcgctggcct gcctcggcgg
     2461 acgacccgcc ttggatgcgg tgaagaaggg gctcccgcac gcgcctgcat tgattaagcg
     2521 gaccaacaga aggattcccg agaggacatc acatcgagtg gcaggcctgc agggaagtgg
     2581 aatgcgtaaa ggcgaagagc tgttcactgg tgtcgtccct attctggtgg aactggatgg
     2641 tgatgtcaac ggtcataagt tttccgtgcg tggcgagggt gaaggtgacg caactaatgg
     2701 taaactgacg ctgaagttca tctgtactac tggtaaactg ccggtacctt ggccgactct
     2761 ggtaacgacg ctgacttatg gtgttcagtg ctttgctcgt tatccggacc atatgaagca
     2821 gcatgacttc ttcaagtccg ccatgccgga aggctatgtg caggaacgca cgatttcctt
     2881 taaggatgac ggcacgtaca aaacgcgtgc ggaagtgaaa tttgaaggcg ataccctggt
     2941 aaaccgcatt gagctgaaag gcattgactt taaagaagac ggcaatatcc tgggccataa
     3001 gctggaatac aattttaaca gccacaatgt ttacatcacc gccgataaac aaaaaaatgg
     3061 cattaaagcg aattttaaaa ttcgccacaa cgtggaggat ggcagcgtgc agctggctga
     3121 tcactaccag caaaacactc caatcggtga tggtcctgtt ctgctgccag acaatcacta
     3181 tctgagcacg caaagcgttc tgtctaaaga tccgaacgag aaacgcgatc atatggttct
     3241 gctggagttc gtaaccgcag cgggcatcac gcatggtatg gatgaactgt acaaatagtc
     3301 tagagcggcc gcactcgagc accaccacca ccaccactga gatctgactg aaaaaaaaaa
     3361 aaaaaaaaaa aaaaaaaaaa gtttaaacac tagtccgctg agcaataact agcataaccc
     3421 cttggggcct ctaaacgggt cttgaggggt tttttgctga aaggaggaac tatatccggg
     3481 cttcctcgct cactgactcg ctgcgctcgg tcgttcggct gcggcgagcg gtatcagctc
     3541 actcaaaggc ggtaatacgg ttatccacag aatcagggga taacgcagga aagaacatgt
     3601 gagcaaaagg ccagcaaaag gccaggaacc gtaaaaaggc cgcgttgctg gcgtttttcc
     3661 ataggctccg cccccctgac gagcatcaca aaaatcgacg ctcaagtcag aggtggcgaa
     3721 acccgacagg actataaaga taccaggcgt ttccccctgg aagctccctc gtgcgctctc
     3781 ctgttccgac cctgccgctt accggatacc tgtccgcctt tctcccttcg ggaagcgtgg
     3841 cgctttctca tagctcacgc tgtaggtatc tcagttcggt gtaggtcgtt cgctccaagc
     3901 tgggctgtgt gcacgaaccc cccgttcagc ccgaccgctg cgccttatcc ggtaactatc
     3961 gtcttgagtc caacccggta agacacgact tatcgccact ggcagcagcc actggtaaca
     4021 ggattagcag agcgaggtat gtaggcggtg ctacagagtt cttgaagtgg tggcctaact
     4081 acggctacac tagaaggaca gtatttggta tctgcgctct gctgaagcca gttaccttcg
     4141 gaaaaagagt tggtagctct tgatccggca aacaaaccac cgctggtagc ggtggttttt
     4201 ttgtttgcaa gcagcagatt acgcgcagaa aaaaaggatc tcaagaagat cctttgatct
     4261 tttctacggg gtctgacgct cagtggaacg aaaactcacg ttaagggatt ttggtcatga
     4321 gattatcaaa aaggatcttc acctagatcc ttttaaatta aaaatgaagt tttaaatcaa
     4381 tctaaagtat atatgagtaa acttggtctg acagttacca atgcttaatc agtgaggcac
     4441 ctatctcagc gatctgtcta tttcgttcat ccatagttgc ctgactcccc gtcgtgtaga
     4501 taactacgat acgggagggc ttaccatctg gccccagtgc tgcaatgata ccgcgagacc
     4561 cacgctcacc ggctccagat ttatcagcaa taaaccagcc agccggaagg gccgagcgca
     4621 gaagtggtcc tgcaacttta tccgcctcca tccagtctat taattgttgc cgggaagcta
     4681 gagtaagtag ttcgccagtt aatagtttgc gcaacgttgt tgccattgct acaggcatcg
     4741 tggtgtcacg ctcgtcgttt ggtatggctt cattcagctc cggttcccaa cgatcaaggc
     4801 gagttacatg atcccccatg ttgtgcaaaa aagcggttag ctccttcggt cctccgatcg
     4861 ttgtcagaag taagttggcc gcagtgttat cactcatggt tatggcagca ctgcataatt
     4921 ctcttactgt catgccatcc gtaagatgct tttctgtgac tggtgagtac tcaaccaagt
     4981 cattctgaga atagtgtatg cggcgaccga gttgctcttg cccggcgtca atacgggata
     5041 ataccgcgcc acatagcaga actttaaaag tgctcatcat tggaaaacgt tcttcggggc
     5101 gaaaactctc aaggatctta ccgctgttga gatccagttc gatgtaaccc actcgtgcac
     5161 ccaactgatc ttcagcatct tttactttca ccagcgtttc tgggtgagca aaaacaggaa
     5221 ggcaaaatgc cgcaaaaaag ggaataaggg cgacacggaa atgttgaata ctcatactct
     5281 tcctttttca atattattga agcatttatc agggttattg tctcatgagc ggatacatat
     5341 ttgaatgtat ttagaaaaat aaacaaatag gggttccgcg cacatttccc cgaaaagtgc
     5401 cacctgacgt ctaagaaacc attattatca tgacattaac ctataaaaat aggcgtatca
     5461 cgaggccctt tcgtctcgcg cgtttcggtg atgacggtga aaacctctga cacatgcagc
     5521 tcccggagac ggtcacagct tgtctgtaag cggatgccgg gagcagacaa gcccgtcagg
     5581 gcgcgtcagc gggtgttggc gggtgtcggg gctggcttaa ctatgcggca tcagagcaga
     5641 ttgtactgag agtgcaccat atatgcggtg tgaaataccg cacagatgcg taaggagaaa
     5701 ataccgcatc aggaaattgt aaacgttaat attttgttaa aattcgcgtt aaatttttgt
     5761 taaatcagct cattttttaa ccaataggcc gaaatcggca aaatccctta taaatcaaaa
     5821 gaatagaccg agatagggtt gagtgttgtt ccagtttgga acaagagtcc actattaaag
     5881 aacgtggact ccaacgtcaa aggnnnnnnn nnnnnnnnnn nnnnnnnnnn nnnnnnnnnn
     5941 nnnnnnnnnn nntnnnnnnn nnnnnnnnnn nnnnnnnnnn nnnnnnnnnn nnnnnnnnnn
     6001 nnnnnnnnnn nnnnnnnnnn nnnnnnnnnn nnnnnnnnnn nnnngnnnnn nnnnnnnnnn
     6061 nnnnnnnnnn nnnnnnnnnn nnnnnnnnnn nnnnnnnnnn nnnnnnnnnn nnnnnnnnnn
     6121 nnnnnnnnnn nnnnnnnnnn nnnnnnnnnn nnnnnnnnnn nnnnnnnnnc gcgccattcg
     6181 ccattcaggc tgcgcaactg ttgggaaggg cgatcggtgc gggcctcttc gctattacgc
     6241 cagctggcga aagggggatg tgctgcaagg cgattaagtt gggtaacgcc agggttttcc
     6301 cagtcacgac gttgtaaaac gacggccagt gaattg
//
