[The description below was written by a language model from this plasmid's Addgene catalogue record and the feature table of its GenBank file.]
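Description:
pT7CFE1-TelR15-sfGFP is a 6.3 kb cell-free expression plasmid built on the commercial pT7CFE1 backbone, designed to produce a fluorescent telomere-binding TALE protein ("TALEGreen-Telomere") by in vitro transcription and translation. It is maintained in E. coli through a high-copy ColE1/pUC-type origin and selected with ampicillin via the bla gene. An f1 origin is also present, which in principle allows single-stranded DNA production. The recorded growth strain is a recombination-deficient host, a common choice for repeat-rich inserts such as TALE arrays.

The expression cassette begins with a T7 promoter, followed by the encephalomyocarditis virus IRES. This element lets uncapped T7 transcripts recruit ribosomes efficiently in eukaryotic cell-free lysates. Downstream lies the synthetic insert TelR15, about 2 kb, cloned between BamHI and SbfI sites that remain intact. The feature table does not annotate this region, leaving a gap between the IRES and the reporter, so the TALE repeat composition and exact target sequence are not stated in the record. The name, purpose and associated publication indicate a transcription activator-like effector directed at telomeric repeats. TelR15 is fused at its C terminus to superfolder GFP, a variant that folds robustly even when attached to poorly folding partners. A 6xHis tag follows, available for affinity purification or detection, and a T7 terminator closes the transcription unit.

The construct is used to make a labelled, sequence-specific DNA-binding probe outside cells, in the context of work on visualizing repetitive DNA sequences in human chromosomes with fluorescent TALEs.
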