Addgene plasmid #49645: pT7CFE1-TelR15-sfGFP
Purpose: TALEGreen-Telomere for In Vitro Translation
Depositing lab: Thoru Pederson. Depositing organization: University of Massachusetts, Worcester. Publication: Visualization of repetitive DNA sequences in human chromosomes with transcription activator-like effectors. Ma H, Reyes-Gutierrez P, Pederson T. Proc Natl Acad Sci U S A. 2013 Dec 9. 10.1073/pnas.1319097110 PubMed 24324157.
Backbone
  Vector backbone: pT7CFE1
  Backbone manufacturer: Pierce
  Backbone size w/o insert (bp): 3600
  Total vector size (bp): 6300
  Vector type: In vitro Translation
Growth in bacteria
  Bacterial resistance: Ampicillin, 100 μg/mL
  Growth temperature: 37°C
  Growth strain: Stbl3
  Copy number: High Copy
Gene/Insert
  Gene/Insert name: TelR15
  Species: Synthetic
  Insert size (bp): 2000
  Promoter: T7
  Tag / fusion protein: sfGFP (C terminal on insert)
  Cloning method: Restriction Enzyme; 5′ cloning site BamHI (not destroyed); 3′ cloning site SbfI (not destroyed)
  Sequencing primers: 5′ T7 promoter; 3′ T7 terminator
Terms and licenses: Academic/Nonprofit Terms; Industry Terms: Not Available to Industry
How to cite: pT7CFE1-TelR15-sfGFP was a gift from Thoru Pederson (Addgene plasmid # 49645 ; http://n2t.net/addgene:49645 ; RRID:Addgene_49645)
