>Addgene plasmid #49645 | pT7CFE1-TelR15-sfGFP | addgene partial sequence | sequence record 76129 | M13_pUC_fwd
GAATTGTAATACGACTCACTATAGGGCGAATTAATTCCGGTTATTTTCCACCATATTGCCGTCTTTTGGC
AATGTGAGGGCCCGGAAACCTGGCCCTGTCTTCTTGACGAGCATTCCTAGGGGTCTTTCCCCTCTCGCCA
AAGGAATGCAAGGTCTGTTGAATGTCGTGAAGGAAGCAGTTCCTCTGGAAGCTTCTTGAAGACAAACAAC
GTCTGTAGCGACCCTTTGCAGGCAGCGGAACCCCCCACCTGGCGACAGGTGCCTCTGCGGCCAAAAGCCA
CGTGTATAAGATACACCTGCAAAGGCGGCACAACCCCAGTGCCACGTTGTGAGTTGGATAGTTGTGGAAA
GAGTCAAATGGCTCACCTCAAGCGTATTCAACAAGGGGCTGAAGGATGCCCAGAAGGTACCCCATTGTAT
GGGATCTGATCTGGGGCCTCGGTGCACATGCTTTACATGTGTTTAGTCGAGGTTAAAAAACGTCTAGGCC
CCCCGAACCACGGGGACGTGGTTTTCCTTTGAAAAACACGATGATAATATGGCCACCACCCATATGGGAT
CCGGTATCCACGGAGTCCCAGCAGCCGTAGATTTGAGAACTTTGGGATATTCACAGCAGCAGCAGGAAAA
GATCAAGCCCAAAGTGAGGTCGACAGTCGCGCAGCATCACGAAGCGCTGGTGGGTCATGGGTTTACACAT
GCCCACATCGTAGCCTTGTCGCAGCACCCTGCAGCCCTTGGCACGGTCGCCGTCAAGTACCAGGACATGA
TTGCGGCGTTGCCGGAAGCCACACATGAGGCGATCGTCGGTGTGGGGAAACAGTGGAGCGGAGCCCGAGC
GCTTGAGGCCCTGTTGACGGTCGCGGGAGAGCTGAGAGGGCCTCCCCTTCAGCTGGACACGGGCCAGTTG
CTGAAGATCGCGAAGCGGGGAGGAGTCACGGCGGTCGAGGCGGTGCACGCGTGGCGCAATGCGCTCACGG
GA
