>Addgene plasmid #49645 | pT7CFE1-TelR15-sfGFP | addgene partial sequence | sequence record 77135 | T7term 5'-GCTAGTTATTGCTCAGCGG-3'
TGGTGGTGGTGGTGGTGCTCGAGTGCGGCCGCTCTAGACTATTTGTACAGTTCATCCATACCATGCGTGA
TGCCCGCTGCGGTTACGAACTCCAGCAGAACCATATGATCGCGTTTCTCGTTCGGATCTTTAGACAGAAC
GCTTTGCGTGCTCAGATAGTGATTGTCTGGCAGCAGAACAGGACCATCACCGATTGGAGTGTTTTGCTGG
TAGTGATCAGCCAGCTGCACGCTGCCATCCTCCACGTTGTGGCGAATTTTAAAATTCGCTTTAATGCCAT
TTTTTTGTTTATCGGCGGTGATGTAAACATTGTGGCTGTTAAAATTGTATTCCAGCTTATGGCCCAGGAT
ATTGCCGTCTTCTTTAAAGTCAATGCCTTTCAGCTCAATGCGGTTTACCAGGGTATCGCCTTCAAATTTC
ACTTCCGCACGCGTTTTGTACGTGCCGTCATCCTTAAAGGAAATCGTGCGTTCCTGCACATAGCCTTCCG
GCATGGCGGACTTGAAGAAGTCATGCTGCTTCATATGGTCCGGATAACGAGCAAAGCACTGAACACCATA
AGTCAGCGTCGTTACCAGAGTCGGCCAAGGTACCGGCAGTTTACCAGTAGTACAGATGAACTTCAGCGTC
AGTTTACCATTAGTTGCGTCACCTTCACCCTCGCCACGCACGGAAAACTTATGACCGTTGACATCACCAT
CCAGTTCCACC
