>Addgene plasmid #49645 | pT7CFE1-TelR15-sfGFP | addgene partial sequence | sequence record 77136 | zTALE-F 5'-CTCCCCTTCAGCTGGACAC-3'
GAGTCACGGCGGTCGAGGCGGTGCACGCGTGGCGCAATGCGCTCACGGGAGCACCCCTCAACCTGACCCC
AGAGCAGGTCGTGGCAATTGCGAGCAACATCGGGGGAAAGCAGGCACTCGAAACCGTCCAGAGGTTGCTG
CCTGTGCTGTGCCAAGCGCACGGACTTACGCCAGAGCAGGTCGTGGCAATTGCGAGCAACATCGGGGGAA
AGCAGGCACTCGAAACCGTCCAGAGGTTGCTGCCTGTGCTGTGCCAAGCGCACGGACTAACCCCAGAGCA
GGTCGTGGCAATTGCGAGCCATGACGGGGGAAAGCAGGCACTCGAAACCGTCCAGAGGTTGCTGCCTGTG
CTGTGCCAAGCGCACGGGTTGACCCCAGAGCAGGTCGTGGCAATTGCGAGCCATGACGGGGGAAAGCAGG
CACTCGAAACCGTCCAGAGGTTGCTGCCTGTGCTGTGCCAAGCGCACGGCCTGACCCCAGAGCAGGTCGT
GGCAATTGCGAGCCATGACGGGGGAAAGCAGGCACTCGAAACCGTCCAGAGGTTGCTGCCTGTGCTGTGC
CAAGCGCACGGACTGACACCAGAGCAGGTCGTGGCAATTGCGAG
