>Addgene plasmid #49645 | pT7CFE1-TelR15-sfGFP | addgene partial sequence | sequence record 77138 | zTALE-R 5'-CTTCTTCACCGCATCCAAG-3'
GATCATTAGTGAGTGCGGCCAGCGCGGGGTCCGGCCTCGAAAGCTGGGCCACGATTGACTCCAGTGCGGG
TCTGCCCCCGATGTTGGATGCAATAGCCACTACCTGCTCAGGCGTGAGTCCGTGCGCTTGGCACAGCACA
GGCAGCAACCTCTGGACGGTTTCGAGTGCCTGCTTTCCCCCGATGTTGCTCGCAATTGCCACGACCTGCT
CTGGGGTGAGGCCGTGCGCTTGGCACAGCACAGGCAGCAACCTCTGGACGGTTTCGAGTGCCTGCTTTCC
CCCTCCGTTGCTCGCAATTGCCACGACCTGCTCTGGTGTCAGTCCGTGCGCTTGGCACAGCACAGGCAGC
AACCTCTGGACGGTTTCGAGTGCCTGCTTTCCCCCGTCATGGCTCGCAATTGCCACGACCTGCTCTGGGG
TCAGGCCGTGCGCTTGGCACAGCACAGGCAGCAACCTCTGGACGGTTTCGAGTGCCTGCTTTCCCCC
